Addgene plasmid #158180: p663-UBC-miniTurbo-V5-CDK18_IDG-K
Purpose: Gateway destination clone of CDK18 (human) tagged with N-terminal miniTurbo-V5 for generating protein-proximity networks using proximity-dependent biotinylation proteomics
Depositing lab: Ben Major. Depositing organization: Washington University in Saint Louis.
Backbone
  Vector backbone: pDest663
  Backbone manufacturer: PEL
  Backbone size w/o insert (bp): 9019
  Vector type: Mammalian Expression, Lentiviral ; Gateway Destination
  Selectable markers: Puromycin
Growth in bacteria
  Bacterial resistance: Ampicillin, 100 μg/mL
  Growth temperature: 30°C
  Growth strain: NEB Stable
  Copy number: Low Copy
Gene/Insert
  Gene/Insert name: miniTurbo-V5-CDK18 (alt name: CDK18)
  Species: H. sapiens (human)
  Entrez Gene: CDK18 (a.k.a. PCTK3, PCTAIRE, PCTAIRE3)
  Promoter: Ubiquitin
  Tag / fusion protein: miniTurbo-V5 (N terminal on insert)
  Cloning method: Gateway Cloning
  Sequencing primers: 5′ GCCCGAAGGAATAGAAGAAGAA; 3′ CATAGCGTAAAAGGAGCAACA
Terms and licenses: Academic/Nonprofit Terms; Industry Terms: Not Available to Industry
Depositor comments: These plasmids were generated as part of the Illuminating the Druggable Genome (IDG) program sponsored by the NIH Common Fund. The goal of this program is to identify, gather, and distribute information and resources for proteins that currently are not well-studied yet belong to commonly drug-targeted protein families: protein kinases, non-olfactory G-protein coupled receptors (GPCRs), and ion channels. The IDG program is designed to develop fundamental research tools for understudied proteins, elucidate their function, and disseminate the IDG-related resources and data to the greater scientific community. These lentiviral gateway destination plasmids were generated, as part of the Kinase-Data and Resource Generating Center (DRGC), using the single fragment or multisite gateway cloning technology. They were used for generating proteomics-based protein-interaction and protein-proximity networks that can be accessed through the kinase-DRGC website https://darkkinome.org/. Each plasmid has either an N- or C-terminal fusion protein (Flag/ V5/V5-miniTurbo/V5-TurboID/miniTurbo-V5/TurboID-V5) tagged understudied kinase driven under either a CMV or Ubiquitin (UBC) promoter. All inserts in the pENTR plasmids used to generate the deposited destination plasmids were end-sequenced and insert size validated prior to multi-site gateway cloning. The combined insert size of the single fragment or three fragment destination plasmids were confirmed by restriction digestion (BsrGI, and EcoRV for pDest667; BsrGI, EcoRV, and BstZ17I for pDest663; and BsrGI for pHAGE) and all plasmids were partially sequenced to ensure in-frame ORFs and fusion tags.
How to cite: p663-UBC-miniTurbo-V5-CDK18_IDG-K was a gift from Ben Major (Addgene plasmid # 158180 ; http://n2t.net/addgene:158180 ; RRID:Addgene_158180)
