[The description below was written by a language model from this plasmid's Addgene catalogue record and pLannotate feature annotations shown in this document.]
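Description:
p663-UBC-miniTurbo-V5-CDK18_IDG-K is a lentiviral mammalian expression clone built on the pDest663 Gateway destination backbone by multisite Gateway recombination. It is propagated in E. coli under ampicillin selection (AmpR with its bla promoter) from a ColE1/pUC-type origin, although the catalogue lists it as low copy. An f1 ori, an SV40 ori and residual lac/T7/T3 elements from the cloning backbone are also present. The viral portion has a third-generation layout. An RSV promoter drives a truncated HIV-1 5′ LTR, followed by the Ψ packaging signal with a gag fragment, the RRE for Rev-dependent export of the genomic RNA, and the cPPT/CTS. A truncated downstream LTR and an SV40 polyadenylation signal close the transfer cassette.

Within the provirus, the human ubiquitin C promoter (flanked by attB4 and attB5 scars) drives an open reading frame that begins with miniTurbo, an engineered, N-terminally truncated E. coli biotin ligase. This is joined across an attB1 site to full-length human CDK18 (PCTAIRE3/PCTK3), and an attB2 site follows the kinase. The catalogue describes a V5 epitope between miniTurbo and CDK18; the feature table does not annotate it separately, though there is a short unannotated gap in that position. A WPRE downstream enhances transcript expression, and a separate mouse PGK promoter drives puromycin N-acetyltransferase for selecting transduced cells.

The construct was made within the Illuminating the Druggable Genome program's kinase resource centre to study understudied kinases. Stable, moderate expression of the miniTurbo-CDK18 fusion allows biotin labelling of nearby proteins, which can then be captured and identified by mass spectrometry to map CDK18 proximity networks.
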