Features (pLannotate 1.2.2; 32 found; start..end, strand, type, name):
    110..226     +  misc_feature   cPPT/CTS: central polypurine tract and central termination sequence of HIV-1
    260..280     +  protein_bind   attB4: mutant version of attB; core recombination site for the Gateway® BP reaction BP Clonase™
    280..1491    +  promoter       UbC promoter: human ubiquitin C promoter
   1495..1513    -  protein_bind   attB5 (fragment): mutant version of attB; core recombination site for the Gateway® BP reaction BP Clonase™
   1528..2298    +  CDS            miniTurbo: N-terminally truncated mutant of the E. coli biotin ligase BioID engineered for improved catalytic efficiency (Branon et al., 2018)
   2347..2371    +  protein_bind   attB1: mutant version of attB; recombination site for the Gateway® BP reaction BP Clonase™
   2377..3792    +  CDS            CDK18: CDK18_HUMAN - Also known as PCTAIRE3, PCTK3. Experimental evidence at protein level: Swiss-Prot protein existence level 1. May play a role in signal transduction cascades in terminally differentiated cells. From Homo sapiens (Human).
   3797..3821    -  protein_bind   attB2: mutant version of attB; recombination site for the Gateway® BP reaction BP Clonase™
   3851..4439    +  misc_feature   WPRE: woodchuck hepatitis virus posttranscriptional regulatory element
   4453..4952    +  promoter       PGK promoter: mouse phosphoglycerate kinase 1 promoter
   4973..5572    +  CDS            PuroR: puromycin N-acetyltransferase; pac from Streptomyces alboniger; confers resistance to puromycin
   5640..5777    +  CDS            nef (fragment): NEF_HV1LA - Experimental evidence at protein level: Swiss-Prot protein existence level 1. Extracellular Nef protein targets CD4(+) T-lymphocytes for apoptosis by interacting with CXCR4 surface receptors. From Human immunodeficiency virus type 1 group M subtype B (isolate Lai) (HIV-1).
   5763..5943    +  LTR            5' LTR (truncated): truncated 5' long terminal repeat (LTR) from HIV-1
   6015..6136    +  polyA_signal   SV40 poly(A) signal: SV40 polyadenylation signal
   6176..6311    +  rep_origin     SV40 ori: SV40 origin of replication
   6332..6350    -  promoter       T7 promoter: promoter for bacteriophage T7 RNA polymerase
   6358..6513    +  CDS            lacZα (fragment): LacZα fragment of β-galactosidase; lacZ fragment
   6518..6946    +  rep_origin     f1 ori (sequence partly withheld): f1 bacteriophage origin of replication; arrow indicates direction of (+) strand synthesis
   6999..7103    +  promoter       AmpR promoter: bla
   7104..7964    +  CDS            AmpR: β-lactamase; bla; confers resistance to ampicillin, carbenicillin, and related antibiotics
   8135..8723    +  rep_origin     ori: high-copy-number ColE1/pMB1/pBR322/pUC origin of replication
   8906..8998    +  CDS            lacI (fragment): lac repressor; lacI; The lac repressor binds to the lac operator to inhibit transcription in E. coli. This inhibition can be relieved by adding lactose or isopropyl-β-D-thiogalactopyranoside (IPTG).
   9011..9032    +  protein_bind   CAP binding site: CAP binding activates transcription in the presence of cAMP. E. coli catabolite activator protein
   9047..9077    +  promoter       lac promoter: promoter for the E. coli lac operon
   9081..9103    +  protein_bind   lac operator (fragment): The lac repressor binds to the lac operator to inhibit transcription in E. coli. This inhibition can be relieved by adding lactose or isopropyl-β-D-thiogalactopyranoside (IPTG). lac repressor encoded by lacI
   9146..9164    +  promoter       T3 promoter: promoter for bacteriophage T3 RNA polymerase
   9192..9418    +  promoter       RSV promoter: Rous sarcoma virus enhancer/promoter
   9419..9599    +  LTR            5' LTR (truncated): truncated 5' long terminal repeat (LTR) from HIV-1
   9646..9771    +  misc_feature   HIV-1 Ψ: packaging signal of human immunodeficiency virus type 1
   9755..10118   +  CDS            HIV-1 gag (fragment): gag protein from human immunodeficiency virus 1; gag
  10264..10497   +  misc_feature   RRE: The Rev response element (RRE) of HIV-1 allows for Rev-dependent mRNA export from the nucleus to the cytoplasm.
  10874..91      +  CDS            Rev (fragment) (across the origin): human immunodeficiency virus 1 (HIV-1) Rev protein; rev; enhances nuclear export of unspliced and incompletely spliced viral mRNAs
>Addgene plasmid #158180 | p663-UBC-miniTurbo-V5-CDK18_IDG-K | addgene full sequence | sequence record 314608 | Addgene NGS Result
CAACCCCGAGGGGACCCGACAGGCCCGAAGGAATAGAAGAAGAAGGTGGAGAGAGAGACAGAGACAGATC
CATTCGATTAGTGAACGGATCTCGACGGTATCGGTTAACTTTTAAAAGAAAAGGGGGGATTGGGGGGTAC
AGTGCAGGGGAAAGAATAGTAGACATAATAGCAACAGACATACAAACTAAAGAATTACAAAAACAAATTA
CAAAATTCAAAATTTTATCGTCCAGTGTGGTGGAATTCTGCAGATATCACAACTTTGTATAGAAAAGTTG
GCCTCCGCGCCGGGTTTTGGCGCCTCCCGCGGGCGCCCCCCTCCTCACGGCGAGCGCTGCCACGTCAGAC
GAAGGGCGCAGCGAGCGTCCTGATCCTTCCGCCCGGACGCTCAGGACAGCGGCCCGCTGCTCATAAGACT
CGGCCTTAGAACCCCAGTATCAGCAGAAGGACATTTTAGGACGGGACTTGGGTGACTCTAGGGCACTGGT
TTTCTTTCCAGAGAGCGGAACAGGCGAGGAAAAGTAGTCCCTTCTCGGCGATTCTGCGGAGGGATCTCCG
TGGGGCGGTGAACGCCGATGATTATATAAGGACGCGCCGGGTGTGGCACAGCTAGTTCCGTCGCAGCCGG
GATTTGGGTCGCGGTTCTTGTTTGTGGATCGCTGTGATCGTCACTTGGTGAGTAGCGGGCTGCTGGGCTG
GCCGGGGCTTTCGTGGCCGCCGGGCCGCTCGGTGGGACGGAAGCGTGTGGAGAGACCGCCAAGGGCTGTA
GTCTGGGTCCGCGAGCAAGGTTGCCCTGAACTGGGGGTTGGGGGGAGCGCAGCAAAATGGCGGCTGTTCC
CGAGTCTTGAATGGAAGACGCTTGTGAGGCGGGCTGTGAGGTCGTTGAAACAAGGTGGGGGGCATGGTGG
GCGGCAAGAACCCAAGGTCTTGAGGCCTTCGCTAATGCGGGAAAGCTCTTATTCGGGTGAGATGGGCTGG
GGCACCATCTGGGGACCCTGACGTGAAGTTTGTCACTGACTGGAGAACTCGGTTTGTCGTCTGTTGCGGG
GGCGGCAGTTATGGCGGTGCCGTTGGGCAGTGCACCCGTACCTTTGGGAGCGCGCGCCCTCGTCGTGTCG
TGACGTCACCCGTTCTGTTGGCTTATAATGCAGGGTGGGGCCACCTGCCGGTAGGTGTGCGGTAGGCTTT
TCTCCGTCGCAGGACGCAGGGTTCGGGCCTAGGGTAGGCTCTCCTGAATCGACAGGCGCCGGACCTCTGG
TGAGGGGAGGGATAAGTGAGGCGTCAGTTTCTTTGGTCGGTTTTATGTACCTATCTTCTTAAGTAGCTGA
AGCTCCGGTTTTGAACTATGCGCTCGGGGTTGGCGAGTGTGTTTTGTGAAGTTTTTTAGGCACCTTTTGA
AATGTAATCATTTGGGTCAATATGTAATTTTCAGTGTTAGACTAGTAAATTGTCCGCTAAATTCTGGCCG
TTTTTGGCTTTTTTGTTAGACGGCCAACTTTTGTATACAAAGTGGGCCACCATGGGAATCCCGCTGCTGA
ACGCTAAACAGATTCTGGGACAGCTGGACGGCGGGAGCGTGGCAGTCCTGCCTGTGGTCGACTCCACCAA
TCAGTACCTGCTGGATCGAATCGGCGAGCTGAAGAGTGGGGATGCTTGCATTGCAGAATATCAGCAGGCA
GGGAGAGGAAGCAGAGGGAGGAAATGGTTCTCTCCTTTTGGAGCTAACCTGTACCTGAGTATGTTTTGGC
GCCTGAAGCGGGGACCAGCAGCAATCGGCCTGGGCCCGGTCATCGGAATTGTCATGGCAGAAGCGCTGCG
AAAGCTGGGAGCAGACAAGGTGCGAGTCAAATGGCCCAATGACCTGTATCTGCAGGATAGAAAGCTGGCA
GGCATCCTGGTGGAGCTGGCCGGAATAACAGGCGATGCTGCACAGATCGTCATTGGCGCCGGGATTAACG
TGGCTATGAGGCGCGTGGAGGAAAGCGTGGTCAATCAGGGCTGGATCACACTGCAGGAAGCAGGGATTAA
CCTGGACAGGAATACTCTGGCCGCTATGCTGATCCGAGAGCTGCGGGCAGCCCTGGAACTGTTCGAGCAG
GAAGGCCTGGCTCCATATCTGTCACGGTGGGAGAAGCTGGATAACTTCATCAATAGACCCGTGAAGCTGA
TCATTGGGGACAAAGAGATTTTCGGGATTAGCCGGGGGATTGATAAACAGGGAGCCCTGCTGCTGGAACA
GGACGGAGTTATCAAACCCTGGATGGGCGGAGAAATCAGTCTGCGGTCTGCCGAAAAGGCTAGCGGCAAG
CCCATCCCCAACCCCCTGCTGGGCCTGGACAGCACCACAAGTTTGTACAAAAAAGCAGGCTCCACCATGA
ACAAGATGAAGAACTTTAAGCGCCGTTTCTCCCTGTCAGTGCCCCGCACTGAGACCATTGAAGAATCCTT
GGCTGAATTCACGGAGCAATTCAACCAGCTCCACAACCGGCGGAATGAGAACTTGCAGCTCGGTCCTCTT
GGCAGAGACCCCCCGCAGGAGTGCAGCACCTTCTCCCCAACAGACAGCGGGGAGGAGCCGGGGCAGCTCT
CCCCTGGCGTGCAGTTCCAGCGGCGGCAGAACCAGCGCCGCTTCTCCATGGAGGACGTCAGCAAGAGGCT
CTCTCTGCCCATGGATATCCGCCTGCCCCAGGAATTCCTACAGAAGCTACAGATGGAGAGCCCAGATCTG
CCCAAGCCGCTCAGCCGCATGTCCCGCCGGGCCTCCCTGTCAGACATTGGCTTTGGGAAACTGGAAACAT
ACGTGAAACTGGACAAACTGGGAGAGGGCACCTATGCCACAGTCTTCAAAGGGCGCAGCAAACTGATGGA
GAACCTTGTGGCCCTGAAAGAGATCCGGCTGGAGCACGAGGAGGGAGCGCCCTGCACTGCCATCCGAGAG
GTGTCTCTGCTGAAGAACCTGAAGCACGCCAATATTGTGACCCTGCATGACCTCATCCACACAGATCGGT
CCCTCACCCTGGTGTTTGAGTACCTGGACAGTGACCTGAAGCAGTATCTGGACCACTGTGGGAACCTCAT
GAGCATGCACAACGTCAAGATTTTCATGTTCCAGCTGCTCCGGGGCCTCGCCTACTGTCACCACCGCAAG
ATCCTGCACCGGGACCTGAAGCCCCAGAACCTGCTCATCAACGAGAGGGGGGAGCTGAAGCTGGCCGACT
TTGGACTGGCCAGGGCCAAGTCAGTGCCCACAAAGACTTACTCCAATGAGGTGGTGACCCTGTGGTACAG
GCCCCCCGATGTGCTGCTGGGATCCACAGAGTACTCCACCCCCATTGATATGTGGGGCGTGGGCTGCATC
CACTACGAGATGGCCACAGGGAGGCCCCTCTTCCCGGGCTCCACAGTCAAGGAGGAGCTGCACCTCATCT
TTCGCCTCCTCGGGACCCCCACAGAAGAGACGTGGCCCGGCGTGACCGCCTTCTCTGAGTTCCGCACCTA
CAGCTTCCCCTGCTACCTCCCGCAGCCGCTCATCAACCACGCGCCCAGGTTGGATACGGATGGCATCCAC
CTCCTGAGCAGCCTGCTCCTGTATGAATCCAAGAGTCGCATGTCAGCAGAGGCTGCCCTGAGTCACTCCT
ACTTCCGGTCTCTGGGAGAGCGTGTGCACCAGCTTGAAGACACTGCCTCCATCTTCTCCCTGAAGGAGAT
CCAGCTCCAGAAGGACCCAGGCTACCGAGGCTTGGCCTTCCAGCAGCCAGGACGAGGGAAGAACAGGCGG
CAGAGCATCTTCTAGGACCCAGCTTTCTTGTACAAAGTGGTGATATCCAGCACAGTGGCGGCCGCTCGAC
AATCAACCTCTGGATTACAAAATTTGTGAAAGATTGACTGGTATTCTTAACTATGTTGCTCCTTTTACGC
TATGTGGATACGCTGCTTTAATGCCTTTGTATCATGCTATTGCTTCCCGTATGGCTTTCATTTTCTCCTC
CTTGTATAAATCCTGGTTGCTGTCTCTTTATGAGGAGTTGTGGCCCGTTGTCAGGCAACGTGGCGTGGTG
TGCACTGTGTTTGCTGACGCAACCCCCACTGGTTGGGGCATTGCCACCACCTGTCAGCTCCTTTCCGGGA
CTTTCGCTTTCCCCCTCCCTATTGCCACGGCGGAACTCATCGCCGCCTGCCTTGCCCGCTGCTGGACAGG
GGCTCGGCTGTTGGGCACTGACAATTCCGTGGTGTTGTCGGGGAAGCTGACGTCCTTTCCATGGCTGCTC
GCCTGTGTTGCCACCTGGATTCTGCGCGGGACGTCCTTCTGCTACGTCCCTTCGGCCCTCAATCCAGCGG
ACCTTCCTTCCCGCGGCCTGCTGCCGGCTCTGCGGCCTCTTCCGCGTCTTCGCCTTCGCCCTCAGACGAG
TCGGATCTCCCTTTGGGCCGCCTCCCCGCCTGGAATTCTACCGGGTAGGGGAGGCGCTTTTCCCAAGGCA
GTCTGGAGCATGCGCTTTAGCAGCCCCGCTGGGCACTTGGCGCTACACAAGTGGCCTCTGGCCTCGCACA
CATTCCACATCCACCGGTAGGCGCCAACCGGCTCCGTTCTTTGGTGGCCCCTTCGCGCCACCTTCTACTC
CTCCCCTAGTCAGGAAGTTCCCCCCCGCCCCGCAGCTCGCGTCGTGCAGGACGTGACAAATGGAAGTAGC
ACGTCTCACTAGTCTCGTGCAGATGGACAGCACCGCTGAGCAATGGAAGCGGGTAGGCCTTTGGGGCAGC
GGCCAATAGCAGCTTTGCTCCTTCGCTTTCTGGGCTCAGAGGCTGGGAAGGGGTGGGTCCGGGGGCGGGC
TCAGGGGCGGGCTCAGGGGCGGGGCGGGCGCCCGAAGGTCCTCCGGAGGCCCGGCATTCTGCACGCTTCA
AAAGCGCACGTCTGCCGCGCTGTTCTCCTCTTCCTCATCTCCGGGCCTTTCGACCTGCAGCCCAAGCTTA
CCATGACCGAGTACAAGCCCACGGTGCGCCTCGCCACCCGCGACGACGTCCCCAGGGCCGTACGCACCCT
CGCCGCCGCGTTCGCCGACTACCCCGCCACGCGCCACACCGTCGATCCGGACCGCCACATCGAGCGGGTC
ACCGAGCTGCAAGAACTCTTCCTCACGCGCGTCGGGCTCGACATCGGCAAGGTGTGGGTCGCGGACGACG
GCGCCGCGGTGGCGGTCTGGACCACGCCGGAGAGCGTCGAAGCGGGGGCGGTGTTCGCCGAGATCGGCCC
GCGCATGGCCGAGTTGAGCGGTTCCCGGCTGGCCGCGCAGCAACAGATGGAAGGCCTCCTGGCGCCGCAC
CGGCCCAAGGAGCCCGCGTGGTTCCTGGCCACCGTCGGCGTCTCGCCCGACCACCAGGGCAAGGGTCTGG
GCAGCGCCGTCGTGCTCCCCGGAGTGGAGGCGGCCGAGCGCGCCGGGGTGCCCGCCTTCCTGGAGACCTC
CGCGCCCCGCAACCTCCCCTTCTACGAGCGGCTCGGCTTCACCGTCACCGCCGACGTCGAGGTGCCCGAA
GGACCGCGCACCTGGTGCATGACCCGCAAGCCCGGTGCCTGACGCCCGCCCCACGACCCGCAGCGCCCGA
CCGAAAGGAGCGCACGACCCCATGCATCTCGAGGGCCCGGTACCTTTAAGACCAATGACTTACAAGGCAG
CTGTAGATCTTAGCCACTTTTTAAAAGAAAAGGGGGGACTGGAAGGGCTAGCTCACTCCCAACGAAGACA
AGATCTGCTTTTTGCTTGTACTGGGTCTCTCTGGTTAGACCAGATCTGAGCCTGGGAGCTCTCTGGCTAA
CTAGGGAACCCACTGCTTAAGCCTCAATAAAGCTTGCCTTGAGTGCTTCAAGTAGTGTGTGCCCGTCTGT
TGTGTGACTCTGGTAACTAGAGATCCCTCAGACCCTTTTAGTCAGTGTGGAAAATCTCTAGCAGTAGTAG
TTCATGTCATCTTATTATTCAGTATTTATAACTTGCAAAGAAATGAATATCAGAGAGTGAGAGGAACTTG
TTTATTGCAGCTTATAATGGTTACAAATAAAGCAATAGCATCACAAATTTCACAAATAAAGCATTTTTTT
CACTGCATTCTAGTTGTGGTTTGTCCAAACTCATCAATGTATCTTATCATGTCTGGCTCTAGCTATCCCG
CCCCTAACTCCGCCCATCCCGCCCCTAACTCCGCCCAGTTCCGCCCATTCTCCGCCCCATGGCTGACTAA
TTTTTTTTATTTATGCAGAGGCCGAGGCCGCCTCGGCCTCTGAGCTATTCCAGAAGTAGTGAGGAGGCTT
TTTTGGAGGCCTAGGGACGTACCCAATTCGCCCTATAGTGAGTCGTATTACGCGCGCTCACTGGCCGTCG
TTTTACAACGTCGTGACTGGGAAAACCCTGGCGTTACCCAACTTAATCGCCTTGCAGCACATCCCCCTTT
CGCCAGCTGGCGTAATAGCGAAGAGGCCCGCACCGATCGCCCTTCCCAACAGTTGCGCAGCCTGAATGGC
GAATGGG
[124 nt withheld, positions 6518-6641]
C
[91 nt withheld, positions 6643-6733]
A
[49 nt withheld, positions 6735-6783]
CCTTTGACGTTGGAGTCCACGTTCTTT
[37 nt withheld, positions 6811-6847]
ACCCTATCTCGGTCTATTCTTTTGATTTATAAGGGATTTTGCCGATTTCGGCCTATTGGTTAAAAAATGA
GCTGATTTAACAAAAATTTAACGCGAATTTTAACAAAATATTAACGCTTACAATTTAGGTGGCACTTTTC
GGGGAAATGTGCGCGGAACCCCTATTTGTTTATTTTTCTAAATACATTCAAATATGTATCCGCTCATGAG
ACAATAACCCTGATAAATGCTTCAATAATATTGAAAAAGGAAGAGTATGAGTATTCAACATTTCCGTGTC
GCCCTTATTCCCTTTTTTGCGGCATTTTGCCTTCCTGTTTTTGCTCACCCAGAAACGCTGGTGAAAGTAA
AAGATGCTGAAGATCAGTTGGGTGCACGAGTGGGTTACATCGAACTGGATCTCAACAGCGGTAAGATCCT
TGAGAGTTTTCGCCCCGAAGAACGTTTTCCAATGATGAGCACTTTTAAAGTTCTGCTATGTGGCGCGGTA
TTATCCCGTATTGACGCCGGGCAAGAGCAACTCGGTCGCCGCATACACTATTCTCAGAATGACTTGGTTG
AGTACTCACCAGTCACAGAAAAGCATCTTACGGATGGCATGACAGTAAGAGAATTATGCAGTGCTGCCAT
AACCATGAGTGATAACACTGCGGCCAACTTACTTCTGACAACGATCGGAGGACCGAAGGAGCTAACCGCT
TTTTTGCACAACATGGGGGATCATGTAACTCGCCTTGATCGTTGGGAACCGGAGCTGAATGAAGCCATAC
CAAACGACGAGCGTGACACCACGATGCCTGTAGCAATGGCAACAACGTTGCGCAAACTATTAACTGGCGA
ACTACTTACTCTAGCTTCCCGGCAACAATTAATAGACTGGATGGAGGCGGATAAAGTTGCAGGACCACTT
CTGCGCTCGGCCCTTCCGGCTGGCTGGTTTATTGCTGATAAATCTGGAGCCGGTGAGCGTGGGTCTCGCG
GTATCATTGCAGCACTGGGGCCAGATGGTAAGCCCTCCCGTATCGTAGTTATCTACACGACGGGGAGTCA
GGCAACTATGGATGAACGAAATAGACAGATCGCTGAGATAGGTGCCTCACTGATTAAGCATTGGTAACTG
TCAGACCAAGTTTACTCATATATACTTTAGATTGATTTAAAACTTCATTTTTAATTTAAAAGGATCTAGG
TGAAGATCCTTTTTGATAATCTCATGACCAAAATCCCTTAACGTGAGTTTTCGTTCCACTGAGCGTCAGA
CCCCGTAGAAAAGATCAAAGGATCTTCTTGAGATCCTTTTTTTCTGCGCGTAATCTGCTGCTTGCAAACA
AAAAAACCACCGCTACCAGCGGTGGTTTGTTTGCCGGATCAAGAGCTACCAACTCTTTTTCCGAAGGTAA
CTGGCTTCAGCAGAGCGCAGATACCAAATACTGTTCTTCTAGTGTAGCCGTAGTTAGGCCACCACTTCAA
GAACTCTGTAGCACCGCCTACATACCTCGCTCTGCTAATCCTGTTACCAGTGGCTGCTGCCAGTGGCGAT
AAGTCGTGTCTTACCGGGTTGGACTCAAGACGATAGTTACCGGATAAGGCGCAGCGGTCGGGCTGAACGG
GGGGTTCGTGCACACAGCCCAGCTTGGAGCGAACGACCTACACCGAACTGAGATACCTACAGCGTGAGCT
ATGAGAAAGCGCCACGCTTCCCGAAGGGAGAAAGGCGGACAGGTATCCGGTAAGCGGCAGGGTCGGAACA
GGAGAGCGCACGAGGGAGCTTCCAGGGGGAAACGCCTGGTATCTTTATAGTCCTGTCGGGTTTCGCCACC
TCTGACTTGAGCGTCGATTTTTGTGATGCTCGTCAGGGGGGCGGAGCCTATGGAAAAACGCCAGCAACGC
GGCCTTTTTACGGTTCCTGGCCTTTTGCTGGCCTTTTGCTCACATGTTCTTTCCTGCGTTATCCCCTGAT
TCTGTGGATAACCGTATTACCGCCTTTGAGTGAGCTGATACCGCTCGCCGCAGCCGAACGACCGAGCGCA
GCGAGTCAGTGAGCGAGGAAGCGGAAGAGCGCCCAATACGCAAACCGCCTCTCCCCGCGCGTTGGCCGAT
TCATTAATGCAGCTGGCACGACAGGTTTCCCGACTGGAAAGCGGGCAGTGAGCGCAACGCAATTAATGTG
AGTTAGCTCACTCATTAGGCACCCCAGGCTTTACACTTTATGCTTCCGGCTCGTATGTTGTGTGGAATTG
TGAGCGGATAACAATTTCACACAGGAAACAGCTATGACCATGATTACGCCAAGCGCGCAATTAACCCTCA
CTAAAGGGAACAAAAGCTGGAGCTGCAAGCTTAATGTAGTCTTATGCAATACTCTTGTAGTCTTGCAACA
TGGTAACGATGAGTTAGCAACATGCCTTACAAGGAGAGAAAAAGCACCGTGCATGCCGATTGGTGGAAGT
AAGGTGGTACGATCGTGCCTTATTAGGAAGGCAACAGACGGGTCTGACATGGATTGGACGAACCACTGAA
TTGCCGCATTGCAGAGATATTGTATTTAAGTGCCTAGCTCGATACATAAACGGGTCTCTCTGGTTAGACC
AGATCTGAGCCTGGGAGCTCTCTGGCTAACTAGGGAACCCACTGCTTAAGCCTCAATAAAGCTTGCCTTG
AGTGCTTCAAGTAGTGTGTGCCCGTCTGTTGTGTGACTCTGGTAACTAGAGATCCCTCAGACCCTTTTAG
TCAGTGTGGAAAATCTCTAGCAGTGGCGCCCGAACAGGGACTTGAAAGCGAAAGGGAAACCAGAGGAGCT
CTCTCGACGCAGGACTCGGCTTGCTGAAGCGCGCACGGCAAGAGGCGAGGGGCGGCGACTGGTGAGTACG
CCAAAAATTTTGACTAGCGGAGGCTAGAAGGAGAGAGATGGGTGCGAGAGCGTCAGTATTAAGCGGGGGA
GAATTAGATCGCGATGGGAAAAAATTCGGTTAAGGCCAGGGGGAAAGAAAAAATATAAATTAAAACATAT
AGTATGGGCAAGCAGGGAGCTAGAACGATTCGCAGTTAATCCTGGCCTGTTAGAAACATCAGAAGGCTGT
AGACAAATACTGGGACAGCTACAACCATCCCTTCAGACAGGATCAGAAGAACTTAGATCATTATATAATA
CAGTAGCAACCCTCTATTGTGTGCATCAAAGGATAGAGATAAAAGACACCAAGGAAGCTTTAGACAAGAT
AGAGGAAGAGCAAAACAAAAGTAAGACCACCGCACAGCAAGCGGCCGCTGATCTTCAGACCTGGAGGAGG
AGATATGAGGGACAATTGGAGAAGTGAATTATATAAATATAAAGTAGTAAAAATTGAACCATTAGGAGTA
GCACCCACCAAGGCAAAGAGAAGAGTGGTGCAGAGAGAAAAAAGAGCAGTGGGAATAGGAGCTTTGTTCC
TTGGGTTCTTGGGAGCAGCAGGAAGCACTATGGGCGCAGCGTCAATGACGCTGACGGTACAGGCCAGACA
ATTATTGTCTGGTATAGTGCAGCAGCAGAACAATTTGCTGAGGGCTATTGAGGCGCAACAGCATCTGTTG
CAACTCACAGTCTGGGGCATCAAGCAGCTCCAGGCAAGAATCCTGGCTGTGGAAAGATACCTAAAGGATC
AACAGCTCCTGGGGATTTGGGGTTGCTCTGGAAAACTCATTTGCACCACTGCTGTGCCTTGGAATGCTAG
TTGGAGTAATAAATCTCTGGAACAGATTTGGAATCACACGACCTGGATGGAGTGGGACAGAGAAATTAAC
AATTACACAAGCTTAATACACTCCTTAATTGAAGAATCGCAAAACCAGCAAGAAAAGAATGAACAAGAAT
TATTGGAATTAGATAAATGGGCAAGTTTGTGGAATTGGTTTAACATAACAAATTGGCTGTGGTATATAAA
ATTATTCATAATGATAGTAGGAGGCTTGGTAGGTTTAAGAATAGTTTTTGCTGTACTTTCTATAGTGAAT
AGAGTTAGGCAGGGATATTCACCATTATCGTTTCAGACCCACCTCC
