>Addgene plasmid #158180 | p663-UBC-miniTurbo-V5-CDK18_IDG-K | depositor partial sequence | sequence record 305573 | MiniTurbo region sequencing result
GTTTTGTGAGTTTTTTAGGCACCTTTTGAAATGTAATCATTTGGGTCAATATGTAATTTTCAGTGTTAGA
CTAGTAAATTGTCCGCTAAATTCTGGCCGTTTTTGGCTTTTTTGTTAGACGGCCAACTTTTGTATACAAA
GTGGGCCACCATGGGAATCCCGCTGCTGAACGCTAAACAGATTCTGGGACAGCTGGACGGCGGGAGCGTG
GCAGTCCTGCCTGTGGTCGACTCCACCAATCAGTACCTGCTGGATCGAATCGGCGAGCTGAAGAGTGGGG
ATGCTTGCATTGCAGAATATCAGCAGGCAGGGAGAGGAAGCAGAGGGAGGAAATGGTTCTCTCCTTTTGG
AGCTAACCTGTACCTGAGTATGTTTTGGCGCCTGAAGCGGGGACCAGCAGCAATCGGCCTGGGCCCGGTC
ATCGGAATTGTCATGGCAGAAGCGCTGCGAAAGCTGGGAGCAGACAAGGTGCGAGTCAAATGGCCCAATG
ACCTGTATCTGCAGGATAGAAAGCTGGCAGGCATCCTGGTGGAGCTGGCCGGAATAACAGGCGATGCTGC
ACAGATCGTCATTGGCGCCGGGATTAACGTGGCTATGAGGCGCGTGGAGGAAAGCGTGGTCAATCAGGGC
TGGATCACACTGCAGGAAGCAGGGATTAACCTGGACAGGAATACTCTGGCCGCTATGCTGATCCGAGAGC
TGCGGGCAGCCCTGGAACTGTTCGAGCAGGAAGGCCTGGCTCCATATCTGTCACGGTGGGAGAAGCTGGA
TAACTTCATCAATAGACCCGTGAAGCTGATCATTGGGGACAAAGAGATTTTCGGGATTAGCCGGGGGATT
GATAAACAGGGAGCCCTGCTGCTGGAACAGGACGGAGTTATCAAACCCTGGNTGGGCGGANAAATCAGTC
TGCGGTCTGCCGAAAAGGCTAGCGGCAAGCCCATCCC
