>Addgene plasmid #158180 | p663-UBC-miniTurbo-V5-CDK18_IDG-K | depositor partial sequence | sequence record 305574 | CDK18 region sequencing result
TGATAAACAGGGAGCCCTGCTGCTGGAACAGGACGGAGTTATCAAACCCTGGATGGGCGGAGAAATCAGT
CTGCGGTCTGCCGAAAAGGCTAGCGGCAAGCCCATCCCCAACCCCCTGCTGGGCCTGGACAGCACCACAA
GTTTGTACAAAAAAGCAGGCTCCACCATGAACAAGATGAAGAACTTTAAGCGCCGTTTCTCCCTGTCAGT
GCCCCGCACTGAGACCATTGAAGAATCCTTGGCTGAATTCACGGAGCAATTCAACCAGCTCCACAACCGG
CGGAATGAGAACTTGCAGCTCGGTCCTCTTGGCAGAGACCCCCCGCAGGAGTGCAGCACCTTCTCCCCAA
CAGACAGCGGGGAGGAGCCGGGGCAGCTCTCCCCTGGCGTGCAGTTCCAGCGGCGGCAGAACCAGCGCCG
CTTCTCCATGGAGGACGTCAGCAAGAGGCTCTCTCTGCCCATGGATATCCGCCTGCCCCAGGAATTCCTA
CAGAAGCTACAGATGGAGAGCCCAGATCTGCCCAAGCCGCTCAGCCGCATGTCCCGCCGGGCCTCCCTGT
CAGACATTGGCTTTGGGAAACTGGAAACATACGTGAAACTGGACAAACTGGGAGAGGGCACCTATGCCAC
AGTCTTCAAAGGGCGCAGCAAACTGATGGAGAACCTTGTGGCCCTGAAAGAGATCCGGCTGGAGCACGAG
GAGGGAGCGCCCTGCACTGCCATCCGAGAGGTGTCTCTGCTGAAGAACCTGAAGCACGCCAATATTGTGA
CCCTGCATGACCTCATCCACACAGATCGGTCCCTCACCCTGGTGTTTGAGTACCTGGACAGTGACCTGAA
GCAGTATCTGGACCACTGTGGGAACCTCATGAGCATGCACAACGTCAAGATTTTCATGTTCCAGCTGCTC
CGGGGCCTCGCCTACTGTCACCACCGCAAGATCCTGCACCGGGACCTGAAGCCCCA
